>Addgene plasmid #124985 | RV-mCD4-HH5-5 | addgene full sequence | sequence record 246329 | Addgene NGS Result
AATGAAAGACCCCACCTGTAGGTTTGGCAAGCTAGCTTAAGTAACGCCATTTTGCAAGGCATGGAAAATA
CATAACTGAGAATAGAGAAGTTCAGATCAAGGTTAGGAACAGAGAGACAGCAGAATATGGGCCAAACAGG
ATATCTGTGGTAAGCAGTTCCTGCCCCGGCTCAGGGCCAAGAACAGATGGTCCCCAGATGCGGTCCCGCC
CTCAGCAGTTTCTAGAGAACCATCAGATGTTTCCAGGGTGCCCCAAGGACCTGAAATGACCCTGTGCCTT
ATTTGAACTAACCAATCAGTTCGCTTCTCGCTTCTGTTCGCGCGCTTCTGCTCCCCGAGCTCAATAAAAG
AGCCCACAACCCCTCACTCGGCGCGCCAGTCCTCCGATAGACTGCGTCGCCCGGGTACCCGTATTCCCAA
TAAAGCCTCTTGCTGTTTGCATCCGAATCGTGGACTCGCTGATCCTTGGGAGGGTCTCCTCAGATTGATT
GACTGCCCACCTCGGGGGTCTTTCATTTGGAGGTTCCACCGAGATTTGGAGACCCCTGCCCAGGGACCAC
CGACCCCCCCGCCGGGAGGTAAGCTGGCCAGCGGTCGTTTCGTGTCTGTCTCTGTCTTTGTGCGTGTTTG
TGCCGGCATCTAATGTTTGCGCCTGCGTCTGTACTAGTTAGCTAACTAGCTCTGTATCTGGCGGACCCGT
GGTGGAACTGACGAGTTCTGAACACCCGGCCGCAACCCTGGGAGACGTCCCAGGGACTTTGGGGGCCGTT
TTTGTGGCCCGACCTGAGGAAGGGAGTCGATGTGGAATCCGACCCCGTCAGGATATGTGGTTCTGGTAGG
AGACGAGAACCTAAAACAGTTCCCGCCTCCGTCTGAATTTTTGCTTTCGGTTTGGAACCGAAGCCGCGCG
TCTTGTCTGCTGCAGCGCTGCAGCATCGTTCTGTGTTGTCTCTGTCTGACTGTGTTTCTGTATTTGTCTG
AAAATTAGGGCCAGACTGTTACCACTCCCTTAAGTTTGACCTTAGGTCACTGGAAAGATGTCGAGCGGAT
CGCTCACAACCAGTCGGTAGATGTCAAGAAGAGACGTTGGGTTACCTTCTGCTCTGCAGAATGGCCAACC
TTTAACGTCGGATGGCCGCGAGACGGCACCTTTAACCGAGACCTCATCACCCAGGTTAAGATCAAGGTCT
TTTCACCTGGCCCGCATGGACACCCAGACCAGGTCCCCTACATCGTGACCTGGGAAGCCTTGGCTTTTGA
CCCCCCTCCCTGGGTCAAGCCCTTTGTACACCCTAAGCCTCCGCCTCCTCTTCCTCCATCCGCCCCGTCT
CTCCCCCTTGAACCTCCTCGTTCGACCCCGCCTCGATCCTCCCTTTATCCAGCCCTCACTCCTTCTCTAG
GCGCCGGAATTAGATCTCTCGAGGCCACCATGCTCCTGGTTCTCATCTCGTTCCTCGGGATACATTTCTT
CCTGGATGTCCAAACACAGACAGTTTCCCAGTCTGATGCCCATGTCACTGTCTTCGAAGGAGACTCGGTG
GAGCTGAGATGCAACTATTCCTATGGTGGATCCATTTACCTCTCCTGGTACATCCAGCACCATGGCCATG
GCCTCCAGTTTCTCCTCAAGTACTATTCGGGAAACCCAGTGGTTCAAGGAGTGAACGGCTTCGAGGCTGA
GTTCAGCAAGAGCGACTCTTCCTTCCACCTTCGGAAAGCCTCTGTGCACTGGAGCGACTCGGCTGTGTAC
TTCTGTGCTGTGATCTGGTCTAATTACAACGTGCTTTACTTCGGATCTGGCACCAAACTCACTGTAGAGC
CAAACATCCAGAACCCAGAACCTGCTGTGTACCAGTTAAAAGATCCTCGGTCTCAGGACAGCACCCTCTG
CCTGTTCACCGACTTTGACTCCCAAATCAATGTGCCGAAAACCATGGAATCTGGAACGTTCATCACTGAC
AAAACTGTGCTGGACATGAAAGCTATGGATTCCAAGAGCAATGGGGCCATTGCCTGGAGCAACCAGACAA
GCTTCACCTGCCAAGATATCTTCAAAGAGACCAACGCCACCTACCCCAGTTCAGACGTTCCCTGTGATGC
CACGTTGACTGAGAAAAGCTTTGAAACAGATATGAACCTAAACTTTCAAAACCTGTCAGTTATGGGACTC
CGAATCCTCCTGCTGAAAGTAGCCGGATTTAACCTGCTCATGACGCTGAGGCTGTGGTCCAGTGGCTCCG
GAGCCACGAACTTCTCTCTGTTAAAGCAAGCAGGAGACGTGGAAGAAAACCCCGGTCCCATGAACAAGTG
GGTTTTCTGCTGGGTAACCCTTTGTCTCCTTACTGTAGAGACCACACATGGTGATGGTGGCATCATTACT
CAGACACCCAAATTCCTGATTGGTCAGGAAGGGCAAAAACTGACCTTGAAATGTCAACAGAATTTCAATC
ATGATACAATGTACTGGTACCGACAGGATTCAGGGAAAGGATTGAGACTGATCTACTATTCAATAACTGA
AAACGATCTTCAAAAAGGCGATCTATCTGAAGGCTATGATGCGTCTCGCGAGAAGAAGTCATCTTTTTCT
CTCACTGTGACATCTGCCCAGAAGAACGAGATGGCCGTTTTTCTCTGTGCCAGCAGTAGAACCGGGGGGT
ACACCGGGCAGCTCTACTTTGGTGAAGGCTCAAAGCTGACAGTGCTGGAAGATCTGAGAAATGTGACTCC
ACCCAAGGTCTCCTTGTTTGAGCCATCAAAAGCAGAGATTGCAAACAAACAAAAGGCTACCCTCGTGTGC
TTGGCCAGGGGCTTCTTCCCTGACCACGTGGAGCTGAGCTGGTGGGTGAATGGCAAGGAGGTCCACAGTG
GGGTCAGCACGGACCCTCAGGCCTACAAGGAGAGCAATTATAGCTACTGCCTGAGCAGCCGCCTGAGGGT
CTCTGCTACCTTCTGGCACAATCCTCGAAACCACTTCCGCTGCCAAGTGCAGTTCCATGGGCTTTCAGAG
GAGGACAAGTGGCCAGAGGGCTCACCCAAACCTGTCACACAGAACATCAGTGCAGAGGCCTGGGGCCGAG
CAGACTGTGGAATCACTTCAGCATCCTATCATCAGGGGGTTCTGTCTGCAACCATCCTCTATGAGATCCT
ACTGGGGAAGGCCACCCTATATGCTGTGCTGGTCAGTGGCCTGGTGCTGATGGCCATGGTCAAGAAAAAA
AATTCCTGAGAATTCCGCCCCCCCCCCCTAACGTTACTGGCCGAAGCCGCTTGGAATAAGGCCGGTGTGC
GTTTGTCTATATGTTATTTTCCACCATATTGCCGTCTTTTGGCAATGTGAGGGCCCGGAAACCTGGCCCT
GTCTTCTTGACGAGCATTCCTAGGGGTCTTTCCCCTCTCGCCAAAGGAATGCAAGGTCTGTTGAATGTCG
TGAAGGAAGCAGTTCCTCTGGAAGCTTCTTGAAGACAAACAACGTCTGTAGCGACCCTTTGCAGGCAGCG
GAACCCCCCACCTGGCGACAGGTGCCTCTGCGGCCAAAAGCCACGTGTATAAGATACACCTGCAAAGGCG
GCACAACCCCAGTGCCACGTTGTGAGTTGGATAGTTGTGGAAAGAGTCAAATGGCTCTCCTCAAGCGTAT
TCAACAAGGGGCTGAAGGATGCCCAGAAGGTACCCCATTGTATGGGATCTGATCTGGGGCCTCGGTGCAC
ATGCTTTACATGTGTTTAGTCGAGGTTAAAAAAACGTCTAGGCCCCCCGAACCACGGGGACGTGGTTTTC
CTTTGAAAAACACGATGATAATATGGCCACAACCATGGGCCACCATGAACCCAGCCATCAGCGTCGCTCT
CCTGCTCTCAGTCTTGCAGGTGTCCCGAGGGCAGAAGGTGACCAGCCTGACAGCCTGCCTGGTGAACCAA
AACCTTCGCCTGGACTGCCGCCATGAGAATAACACCAAGGATAACTCCATCCAGCATGAGTTCAGCCTGA
CCCGAGAGAAGAGGAAGCACGTGCTCTCAGGCACCCTTGGGATACCCGAGCACACGTACCGCTCCCGCGT
CACCCTCTCCAACCAGCCCTATATCAAGGTCCTTACCCTAGCCAACTTCACCACCAAGGATGAGGGCGAC
TACTTTTGTGAGCTTCGCGTCTCGGGCGCGAATCCCATGAGCTCCAATAAAAGTATCAGTGTGTATAGAG
ACAAGCTGGTCAAGTGTGGCGGCATAAGCCTGCTGGTTCAGAACACATCCTGGATGCTGCTGCTGCTGCT
TTCCCTCTCCCTCCTCCAAGCCCTGGACTTCATTTCTCTGTGAGTCGACCTGCAGCCAAGCTTATCGATA
AAATAAAAGATTTTATTTAGTCTCCAGAAAAAGGGGGGAATGAAAGACCCCACCTGTAGGTTTGGCAAGC
TAGCTTAAGTAACGCCATTTTGCAAGGCATGGAAAATACATAACTGAGAATAGAGAAGTTCAGATCAAGG
TTAGGAACAGAGAGACAGCAGAATATGGGCCAAACAGGATATCTGTGGTAAGCAGTTCCTGCCCCGGCTC
AGGGCCAAGAACAGATGGTCCCCAGATGCGGTCCCGCCCTCAGCAGTTTCTAGAGAACCATCAGATGTTT
CCAGGGTGCCCCAAGGACCTGAAATGACCCTGTGCCTTATTTGAACTAACCAATCAGTTCGCTTCTCGCT
TCTGTTCGCGCGCTTCTGCTCCCCGAGCTCAATAAAAGAGCCCACAACCCCTCACTCGGCGCGCCAGTCC
TCCGATAGACTGCGTCGCCCGGGTACCCGTGTATCCAATAAACCCTCTTGCAGTTGCATCCGACTTGTGG
TCTCGCTGTTCCTTGGGAGGGTCTCCTCTGAGTGATTGACTACCCGTCAGCGGGGGTCTTTCATGGGTAA
CAGTTTCTTGAAGTTGGAGAACAACATTCTGAGGGTAGGAGTCGAATATTAAGTAATCCTGACTCAATTA
GCCACTGTTTTGAATCCACATACTCCAATACTCCTGAAATAGTTCATTATGGACAGCGCAGAAAGAGCTG
GGGAGAATTGTGAAATTGTTATCCGCTCACAATTCCACACAACATACGAGCCGGAAGCATAAAGTGTAAA
GCCTGGGGTGCCTAATGAGTGAGCTAACTCACATTAATTGCGTTGCGCTCACTGCCCGCTTTCCAGTCGG
GAAACCTGTCGTGCCAGCTGCATTAATGAATCGGCCAACGCGCGGGGAGAGGCGGTTTGCGTATTGGGCG
CTCTTCCGCTTCCTCGCTCACTGACTCGCTGCGCTCGGTCGTTCGGCTGCGGCGAGCGGTATCAGCTCAC
TCAAAGGCGGTAATACGGTTATCCACAGAATCAGGGGATAACGCAGGAAAGAACATGTGAGCAAAAGGCC
AGCAAAAGGCCAGGAACCGTAAAAAGGCCGCGTTGCTGGCGTTTTTCCATAGGCTCCGCCCCCCTGACGA
GCATCACAAAAATCGACGCTCAAGTCAGAGGTGGCGAAACCCGACAGGACTATAAAGATACCAGGCGTTT
CCCCCTGGAAGCTCCCTCGTGCGCTCTCCTGTTCCGACCCTGCCGCTTACCGGATACCTGTCCGCCTTTC
TCCCTTCGGGAAGCGTGGCGCTTTCTCATAGCTCACGCTGTAGGTATCTCAGTTCGGTGTAGGTCGTTCG
CTCCAAGCTGGGCTGTGTGCACGAACCCCCCGTTCAGCCCGACCGCTGCGCCTTATCCGGTAACTATCGT
CTTGAGTCCAACCCGGTAAGACACGACTTATCGCCACTGGCAGCAGCCACTGGTAACAGGATTAGCAGAG
CGAGGTATGTAGGCGGTGCTACAGAGTTCTTGAAGTGGTGGCCTAACTACGGCTACACTAGAAGAACAGT
ATTTGGTATCTGCGCTCTGCTGAAGCCAGTTACCTTCGGAAAAAGAGTTGGTAGCTCTTGATCCGGCAAA
CAAACCACCGCTGGTAGCGGTGGTTTTTTTGTTTGCAAGCAGCAGATTACGCGCAGAAAAAAAGGATCTC
AAGAAGATCCTTTGATCTTTTCTACGGGGTCTGACGCTCAGTGGAACGAAAACTCACGTTAAGGGATTTT
GGTCATGAGATTATCAAAAAGGATCTTCACCTAGATCCTTTTAAATTAAAAATGAAGTTTTAAATCAATC
TAAAGTATATATGAGTAAACTTGGTCTGACAGTTACCAATGCTTAATCAGTGAGGCACCTATCTCAGCGA
TCTGTCTATTTCGTTCATCCATAGTTGCCTGACTCCCCGTCGTGTAGATAACTACGATACGGGAGGGCTT
ACCATCTGGCCCCAGTGCTGCAATGATACCGCGAGACCCACGCTCACCGGCTCCAGATTTATCAGCAATA
AACCAGCCAGCCGGAAGGGCCGAGCGCAGAAGTGGTCCTGCAACTTTATCCGCCTCCATCCAGTCTATTA
ATTGTTGCCGGGAAGCTAGAGTAAGTAGTTCGCCAGTTAATAGTTTGCGCAACGTTGTTGCCATTGCTAC
AGGCATCGTGGTGTCACGCTCGTCGTTTGGTATGGCTTCATTCAGCTCCGGTTCCCAACGATCAAGGCGA
GTTACATGATCCCCCATGTTGTGCAAAAAAGCGGTTAGCTCCTTCGGTCCTCCGATCGTTGTCAGAAGTA
AGTTGGCCGCAGTGTTATCACTCATGGTTATGGCAGCACTGCATAATTCTCTTACTGTCATGCCATCCGT
AAGATGCTTTTCTGTGACTGGTGAGTACTCAACCAAGTCATTCTGAGAATAGTGTATGCGGCGACCGAGT
TGCTCTTGCCCGGCGTCAATACGGGATAATACCGCGCCACATAGCAGAACTTTAAAAGTGCTCATCATTG
GAAAACGTTCTTCGGGGCGAAAACTCTCAAGGATCTTACCGCTGTTGAGATCCAGTTCGATGTAACCCAC
TCGTGCACCCAACTGATCTTCAGCATCTTTTACTTTCACCAGCGTTTCTGGGTGAGCAAAAACAGGAAGG
CAAAATGCCGCAAAAAAGGGAATAAGGGCGACACGGAAATGTTGAATACTCATACTCTTCCTTTTTCAAT
ATTATTGAAGCATTTATCAGGGTTATTGTCTCATGAGCGGATACATATTTGAATGTATTTAGAAAAATAA
ACAAATAGGGGTTCCGCGCACATTTCCCCGAAAAGTGCCACCTGACGTCTAAGAAACCATTATTATCATG
ACATTAACCTATAAAAATAGGCGTATCACGAGGCCCTTTCGTCTCGCGCGTTTCGGTGATGACGGTGAAA
ACCTCTGACACATGCAGCTCCCGGAGACGGTCACAGCTTGTCTGTAAGCGGATGCCGGGAGCAGACAAGC
CCGTCAGGGCGCGTCAGCGGGTGTTGGCGGGTGTCGGGGCTGGCTTAACTATGCGGCATCAGAGCAGATT
GTACTGAGAGTGCACCATATGCGGTGTGAAATACCGCACAGATGCGTAAGGAGAAAATACCGCATCAGGC
GCCATTCGCCATTCAGGCTGCGCAACTGTTGGGAAGGGCGATCGGTGCGGGCCTCTTCGCTATTACGCCA
GCTGGCGAAAGGGGGATGTGCTGCAAGGCGATTAAGTTGGGTAACGCCAGGGTTTTCCCAGTCACGACGT
TGTAAAACGACGGCGCAAGGAATGGTGCATGCAAGGAGATGGCGCCCAACAGTCCCCCGGCCACGGGGCC
TGCCACCATACCCACGCCGAAACAAGCGCTCATGAGCCCGAAGTGGCGAGCCCGATCTTCCCCATCGGTG
ATGTCGGCGATATAGGCGCCAGCAACCGCACCTGTGGCGCCGGTGATGCCGGCCACGATGCGTCCGGCGT
AGAGGCGATTAGTCCAATTTGTTAAAGACAGGATATCAGTGGTCCAGGCTCTAGTTTTGACTCAACAATA
TCACCAGCTGAAGCCTATAGAGTACGAGCCATAGATAAAATAAAAGATTTTATTTAGTCTCCAGAAAAAG
GGGGG
Features (pLannotate 1.2.2; 23 found; start..end, strand, type, name):
      1..517     +  LTR            5' LTR: 5' long terminal repeat from murine embryonic stem cell virus
    581..922     +  misc_feature   MESV Ψ: packaging signal of murine embryonic stem cell virus
    989..1405    +  CDS            gag (truncated): truncated Moloney murine leukemia virus (MMLV) gag gene lacking the start codon
   1430..1816    +  CDS            TVA1_MOUSE: Experimental evidence at protein level: Swiss-Prot protein existence level 1. From Mus musculus (Mouse).
   1820..2233    +  CDS            Tcra: TCA_MOUSE - Experimental evidence at protein level: Swiss-Prot protein existence level 1. From Mus musculus (Mouse).
   2243..2298    +  CDS            P2A (fragment): 2A peptide from porcine teschovirus-1 polyprotein Eukaryotic ribosomes fail to insert a peptide bond between the Gly and Pro residues, yielding separate polypeptides.
   2300..2647    +  CDS            TRBV19: TVB19_HUMAN - Experimental evidence at protein level: Swiss-Prot protein existence level 1. V region of the variable domain of T cell receptor (TR) beta chain that participates in the antigen recognition (PubMed:24600447). Alpha-beta T cell receptors are antigen specific receptors which are essential to the immune response and are present on the cell surface of T lymphocytes. Recognize peptide-major histocompatibility (MH) (pMH) complexes that are displayed by antigen presenting cells (APC), a prerequisite for efficient T cell adaptive immunity against pathogens (PubMed:25493333). Binding of a
   2708..3226    +  CDS            TCB2_MOUSE: Experimental evidence at protein level: Swiss-Prot protein existence level 1. From Mus musculus (Mouse).
   3339..3801    +  misc_feature   IRES: internal ribosome entry site (IRES) of the encephalomyocarditis virus (EMCV)
   3825..4313    +  CDS            Thy1.1: mouse GPI-anchored cell surface glycoprotein of the immunoglobulin superfamily This allele of Thy1 is also known as CD90.1.
   4380..4894    +  LTR            3' LTR: 3' long terminal repeat from murine embryonic stem cell virus
   5056..5072    -  protein_bind   lac operator: The lac repressor binds to the lac operator to inhibit transcription in E. coli. This inhibition can be relieved by adding lactose or isopropyl-β-D-thiogalactopyranoside (IPTG). lac repressor encoded by lacI
   5080..5110    -  promoter       lac promoter: promoter for the E. coli lac operon
   5125..5146    -  protein_bind   CAP binding site: CAP binding activates transcription in the presence of cAMP. E. coli catabolite activator protein
   5159..5251    -  CDS            lacI (fragment): lac repressor; lacI; The lac repressor binds to the lac operator to inhibit transcription in E. coli. This inhibition can be relieved by adding lactose or isopropyl-β-D-thiogalactopyranoside (IPTG).
   5434..6022    -  rep_origin     ori: high-copy-number ColE1/pMB1/pBR322/pUC origin of replication
   6193..7053    -  CDS            AmpR: β-lactamase; bla; confers resistance to ampicillin, carbenicillin, and related antibiotics
   7054..7158    -  promoter       AmpR promoter: bla
   7253..7288    +  CDS            rop (fragment): Rop protein, which maintains plasmids at low copy number; rop
   7390..7489    +  misc_feature   bom (fragment): basis of mobility region from pBR322
   7495..7644    -  CDS            lacZα (fragment): LacZα fragment of β-galactosidase; lacZ fragment
   7644..7845    -  CDS            TcR (fragment): tetracycline efflux protein; tet; confers resistance to tetracycline
   7846..7944    +  CDS            env (fragment): murine leukemia virus gPr80 envelope polyprotein precursor; env; proteolytically cleaved into gp70SU and p15TM subunits
