[The description below was written by a language model from this plasmid's Addgene catalogue record and pLannotate feature annotations shown in this document.]
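Description:
RV-mCD4-HH5-5 is a gammaretroviral expression plasmid built on the pMigR1 (MSCV-type) backbone, designed to deliver a mouse T cell receptor specific for Helicobacter hepaticus into T cell hybridoma cells. In bacteria it is maintained through a high-copy ColE1/pUC-type origin and selected with ampicillin via the β-lactamase gene. The remaining bacterial-side annotations (lac promoter/operator and fragments of lacI, lacZα, rop, bom, the tetracycline resistance gene and env) are backbone remnants with no evident functional role.

The retroviral cassette is bounded by murine embryonic stem cell virus 5' and 3' LTRs. The Ψ packaging signal and a truncated, start-codon-less gag segment promote encapsidation of the genomic RNA when the plasmid is introduced into a packaging line that supplies the viral proteins in trans. No internal promoter is annotated, so expression of the payload is presumably driven from the 5' LTR. The insert encodes the HH5-5 TCR α chain (variable region plus mouse α constant region), joined through a P2A ribosomal-skipping peptide to the β chain (variable region plus mouse β constant region), so both chains are produced from one open reading frame as separate polypeptides. The β variable segment was auto-annotated by similarity to a human TRBV entry, but the record lists the insert as mouse.

Downstream, an EMCV IRES directs translation of a surface marker for identifying transduced cells. The feature table annotates this marker as Thy1.1 (CD90.1), whereas the plasmid name suggests mouse CD4; the record does not resolve this discrepancy. The construct is used to reconstitute a defined pathobiont-reactive TCR in hybridomas, for example to test antigen specificity.
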