Addgene plasmid #124985: RV-mCD4-HH5-5
Purpose: Express the Helicobacter hepaticus specific TCRa/b HH5-5 in T cell hybridoma cells
Depositing lab: Dan Littman. Publication: c-MAF-dependent regulatory T cells mediate immunological tolerance to a gut pathobiont. Xu M, Pokrovskii M, Ding Y, Yi R, Au C, Harrison OJ, Galan C, Belkaid Y, Bonneau R, Littman DR. Nature. 2018 Feb 15;554(7692):373-377. doi: 10.1038/nature25500. Epub 2018 Feb 7. PubMed 29414937.
Backbone
  Vector backbone: pMigR1
  Vector type: Mammalian Expression ; Retroviral
Growth in bacteria
  Bacterial resistance: Ampicillin, 100 μg/mL
  Growth temperature: 37°C
  Growth strain: NEB Stable
  Copy number: High Copy
Gene/Insert
  Gene/Insert name: HH5-5 TCRa P2A TCRb
  Species: M. musculus (mouse)
Terms and licenses: Academic/Nonprofit Terms; Industry Terms: Not Available to Industry
How to cite: RV-mCD4-HH5-5 was a gift from Dan Littman (Addgene plasmid # 124985 ; http://n2t.net/addgene:124985 ; RRID:Addgene_124985)
