>Addgene plasmid #124985 | RV-mCD4-HH5-5 | depositor partial sequence | sequence record 238863 | TCR-HH5-5 TRA-P2A-TRB
GAAATTTCCTCGAGGCCACCATGCTCCTGGTTCTCATCTCGTTCCTCGGGATACATTTCTTCCTGGATGT
CCAAACACAGACAGTTTCCCAGTCTGATGCCCATGTCACTGTCTTCGAAGGAGACTCGGTGGAGCTGAGA
TGCAACTATTCCTATGGTGGATCCATTTACCTCTCCTGGTACATCCAGCACCATGGCCATGGCCTCCAGT
TTCTCCTCAAGTACTATTCGGGAAACCCAGTGGTTCAAGGAGTGAACGGCTTCGAGGCTGAGTTCAGCAA
GAGCGACTCTTCCTTCCACCTTCGGAAAGCCTCTGTGCACTGGAGCGACTCGGCTGTGTACTTCTGTGCT
GTGATCTGGTCTAATTACAACGTGCTTTACTTCGGATCTGGCACCAAACTCACTGTAGAGCCAAACATCC
AGAACCCAGAACCTGCTGTGTACCAGTTAAAAGATCCTCGGTCTCAGGACAGCACCCTCTGCCTGTTCAC
CGACTTTGACTCCCAAATCAATGTGCCGAAAACCATGGAATCTGGAACGTTCATCACTGACAAAACTGTG
CTGGACATGAAAGCTATGGATTCCAAGAGCAATGGGGCCATTGCCTGGAGCAACCAGACAAGCTTCACCT
GCCAAGATATCTTCAAAGAGACCAACGCCACCTACCCCAGTTCAGACGTTCCCTGTGATGCCACGTTGAC
TGAGAAAAGCTTTGAAACAGATATGAACCTAAACTTTCAAAACCTGTCAGTTATGGGACTCCGAATCCTC
CTGCTGAAAGTAGCCGGATTTAACCTGCTCATGACGCTGAGGCTGTGGTCCAGTGGCTCCGGAGCCACGA
ACTTCTCTCTGTTAAAGCAAGCAGGAGACGTGGAAGAAAACCCCGGTCCCATGAACAAGTGGGTTTTCTG
CTGGGTAACCCTTTGTCTCCTTACTGTAGAGACCACACATGGTGATGGTGGCATCATTACTCAGACACCC
AAATTCCTGATTGGTCAGGAAGGGCAAAAACTGACCTTGAAATGTCAACAGAATTTCAATCATGATACAA
TGTACTGGTACCGACAGGATTCAGGGAAAGGATTGAGACTGATCTACTATTCAATAACTGAAAACGATCT
TCAAAAAGGCGATCTATCTGAAGGCTATGATGCGTCTCGCGAGAAGAAGTCATCTTTTTCTCTCACTGTG
ACATCTGCCCAGAAGAACGAGATGGCCGTTTTTCTCTGTGCCAGCAGTAGAACCGGGGGGTACACCGGGC
AGCTCTACTTTGGTGAAGGCTCAAAGCTGACAGTGCTGGAAGATCTCCGGGGCC
